>Addgene plasmid #98612 | pENTR-2B-Nkx2-5 | addgene full sequence | sequence record 189184 | Addgene NGS Result
CAAATAATGATTTTATTTTGACTGATAGTGACCTGTTCGTTGCAACAAATTGATAAGCAATGCTTTTTTA
TAATGCCAACTTTGTACAAAAAAGCAGGCTGGCGCCGGAACCAATTCAGTCGACTGGATCCGACCATGTT
CCCCAGCCCTGCGCTCACACCCACGCCTTTCTCAGTCAAAGACATCCTGAACCTGGAGCAGCAGCAGCGT
AGCCTGGCGTCTGGGGACCTGTCTGCGCGCCTCGAGGCCACCCTGGCCCCTGCCTCCTGCATGCTGGCCG
CCTTCAAGCCCGAGGCCTACTCTGGCCCCGAGGCGGCAGCGTCCGGCCTGGCAGAGCTGCGCGCGGAGAT
GGGCCCCGCGCCTTCGCCCCCCAAGTGCTCTCCTGCTTTCCCAGCCGCCCCCACATTTTACCCGGGAGCC
TACGGTGACCCTGACCCAGCCAAAGACCCTCGGGCGGATAAAAAAGAGCTGTGCGCGCTGCAGAAGGCAG
TGGAGCTGGACAAAGCCGAGACGGATGGCGCCGAGAGACCACGCGCACGGCGGCGACGGAAGCCACGCGT
GCTCTTCTCGCAGGCGCAGGTCTACGAGCTGGAGCGGCGCTTCAAGCAACAGCGGTACCTGTCGGCGCCA
GAGCGCGACCAGCTGGCCAGCGTGCTGAAGCTCACGTCCACGCAGGTCAAGATCTGGTTCCAGAACCGTC
GCTACAAGTGCAAGCGACAGCGGCAGGACCAGACTCTGGAGCTTCTGGGGCCGCCGCCGCCGCCCGCGCG
CAGGATCGCGGTGCCCGTGCTGGTGCGCGACGGGAAGCCCTGCCTGGGGGACCCCGCGGCCTACGCTCCC
GCCTACGGCGTGGGTCTCAATGCCTATGGCTACAACGCCTACCCCTACCCCAGCTACGGCGGCGCGGCCT
GCAGTCCCGGCTACAGCTGCGCCGCCTACCCCGCTGCGCCCCCCGCCGCGCAGCCCCCCGCCGCCTCCGC
CAACAGCAACTTCGTGAACTTTGGCGTCGGGGACTTGAACACCGTGCAGAGTCCCGGGATGCCGCAGGGC
AATTCGGGCGTCTCCACGCTGCACGGCATCCGAGCCTGGTCGCGGCCGCACTCGAGATATCTAGACCCAG
CTTTCTTGTACAAAGTTGGCATTATAAGAAAGCATTGCTTATCAATTTGTTGCAACGAACAGGTCACTAT
CAGTCAAAATAAAATCATTATTTGCCATCCAGCTGCAGCTCTGGCCCGTGTCTCAAAATCTCTGATGTTA
CATTGCACAAGATAAAAATATATCATCATGAACAATAAAACTGTCTGCTTACATAAACAGTAATACAAGG
GGTGTTATGAGCCATATTCAACGGGAAACGTCGAGGCCGCGATTAAATTCCAACATGGATGCTGATTTAT
ATGGGTATAAATGGGCTCGCGATAATGTCGGGCAATCAGGTGCGACAATCTATCGCTTGTATGGGAAGCC
CGATGCGCCAGAGTTGTTTCTGAAACATGGCAAAGGTAGCGTTGCCAATGATGTTACAGATGAGATGGTC
AGACTAAACTGGCTGACGGAATTTATGCCTCTTCCGACCATCAAGCATTTTATCCGTACTCCTGATGATG
CATGGTTACTCACCACTGCGATCCCCGGAAAAACAGCATTCCAGGTATTAGAAGAATATCCTGATTCAGG
TGAAAATATTGTTGATGCGCTGGCAGTGTTCCTGCGCCGGTTGCATTCGATTCCTGTTTGTAATTGTCCT
TTTAACAGCGATCGCGTATTTCGTCTCGCTCAGGCGCAATCACGAATGAATAACGGTTTGGTTGATGCGA
GTGATTTTGATGACGAGCGTAATGGCTGGCCTGTTGAACAAGTCTGGAAAGAAATGCATAAACTTTTGCC
ATTCTCACCGGATTCAGTCGTCACTCATGGTGATTTCTCACTTGATAACCTTATTTTTGACGAGGGGAAA
TTAATAGGTTGTATTGATGTTGGACGAGTCGGAATCGCAGACCGATACCAGGATCTTGCCATCCTATGGA
ACTGCCTCGGTGAGTTTTCTCCTTCATTACAGAAACGGCTTTTTCAAAAATATGGTATTGATAATCCTGA
TATGAATAAATTGCAGTTTCATTTGATGCTCGATGAGTTTTTCTAATCAGAATTGGTTAATTGGTTGTAA
CATTATTCAGATTGGGCCCCGTTCCACTGAGCGTCAGACCCCGTAGAAAAGATCAAAGGATCTTCTTGAG
ATCCTTTTTTTCTGCGCGTAATCTGCTGCTTGCAAACAAAAAAACCACCGCTACCAGCGGTGGTTTGTTT
GCCGGATCAAGAGCTACCAACTCTTTTTCCGAAGGTAACTGGCTTCAGCAGAGCGCAGATACCAAATACT
GTTCTTCTAGTGTAGCCGTAGTTAGGCCACCACTTCAAGAACTCTGTAGCACCGCCTACATACCTCGCTC
TGCTAATCCTGTTACCAGTGGCTGCTGCCAGTGGCGATAAGTCGTGTCTTACCGGGTTGGACTCAAGACG
ATAGTTACCGGATAAGGCGCAGCGGTCGGGCTGAACGGGGGGTTCGTGCACACAGCCCAGCTTGGAGCGA
ACGACCTACACCGAACTGAGATACCTACAGCGTGAGCTATGAGAAAGCGCCACGCTTCCCGAAGGGAGAA
AGGCGGACAGGTATCCGGTAAGCGGCAGGGTCGGAACAGGAGAGCGCACGAGGGAGCTTCCAGGGGGAAA
CGCCTGGTATCTTTATAGTCCTGTCGGGTTTCGCCACCTCTGACTTGAGCGTCGATTTTTGTGATGCTCG
TCAGGGGGGCGGAGCCTATGGAAAAACGCCAGCAACGCGGCCTTTTTACGGTTCCTGGCCTTTTGCTGGC
CTTTTGCTCACATGTTCTTTCCTGCGTTATCCCCTGATTCTGTGGATAACCGTATTACCGCTAGCATGGA
TCTCGGGGACGTCTAACTACTAAGCGAGAGTAGGGAACTGCCAGGCATCAAATAAAACGAAAGGCTCAGT
CGGAAGACTGGGCCTTTCGTTTTATCTGTTGTTTGTCGGTGAACGCTCTCCTGAGTAGGACAAATCCGCC
GGGAGCGGATTTGAACGTTGTGAAGCAACGGCCCGGAGGGTGGCGGGCAGGACGCCCGCCATAAACTGCC
AGGCATCAAACTAAGCAGAAGGCCATCCTGACGGATGGCCTTTTTGCGTTTCTACAAACTCTTCCTGTTA
GTTAGTTACTTAAGCTCGGGCCC
Features (pLannotate 1.2.2; 7 found; start..end, strand, type, name):
      1..100     +  protein_bind   attL1: mutant version of attL; recombination site for the Gateway® LR reaction LR Clonase™
    136..1089    +  CDS            Nkx2-5: NKX25_MOUSE - Also known as Csx, Nkx-2.5, Nkx2e. Experimental evidence at protein level: Swiss-Prot protein existence level 1. Transcription factor required for the development of the heart and the spleen (PubMed:9584153, PubMed:19483677, PubMed:22560297). During heart development, acts as a transcriptional activator of ANF in cooperation with GATA4 (PubMed:9584153). Binds to the core DNA motif of NPPA promoter (PubMed:19483677). Together with PBX1, required for spleen development through a mechanism that involves CDKN2B repression (PubMed:22560297). From Mus musculus (Mouse).
   1115..1214    -  protein_bind   attL2: mutant version of attL; recombination site for the Gateway® LR reaction LR Clonase™
   1337..2146    +  CDS            KanR: aminoglycoside phosphotransferase; aph(3')-Ia; confers resistance to kanamycin in bacteria or G418 (Geneticin®) in eukaryotes
   2236..2824    +  rep_origin     ori: high-copy-number ColE1/pMB1/pBR322/pUC origin of replication
   2992..3035    -  terminator     rrnB T1 terminator: Escherichia coli rrnB; transcription terminator T1 from the E. coli rrnB gene
   3167..3194    +  terminator     rrnB T2 terminator: transcription terminator T2 from the E. coli rrnB gene
