[The description below was written by a language model from this plasmid's Addgene catalogue record and pLannotate feature annotations shown in this document.]
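Description:
pENTR-2B-Nkx2-5 is a Gateway entry clone built on the Invitrogen pENTR 2B backbone, carrying the mouse Nkx2-5 coding sequence for transfer into destination vectors. It is a small bacterial plasmid (about 3.2 kb in the sequenced record) maintained at high copy through a ColE1/pUC-type origin and selected with kanamycin via an aminoglycoside phosphotransferase gene. The rrnB T1 and T2 transcription terminators lie upstream of the cloning region, where they limit read-through transcription from the backbone into the insert. As an entry vector it has no annotated promoter driving the insert, so it is not itself meant for expression.

The payload is the roughly 957 bp Nkx2-5 open reading frame, cloned between BamHI and NotI sites and flanked by attL1 and attL2. These sites direct recombination with the attR sites of a destination vector in an LR Clonase reaction, moving the gene in a defined orientation. Nkx2-5 (also known as Csx or tinman) encodes a transcription factor required for heart and spleen development, acting with GATA4 to activate cardiac targets such as the ANF/NPPA promoter. The depositor notes that the insert includes a Kozak sequence and lacks a stop codon. This supports efficient translation initiation in eukaryotic cells and allows in-frame read-through into C-terminal tags or fusion partners supplied by the chosen destination vector. The plasmid therefore serves as a source clone for generating NKX2-5 expression or fusion constructs, and the associated publication concerns the genomic targets of NKX2-5 and of its congenital heart disease mutants.
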