Addgene plasmid #98612: pENTR-2B-Nkx2-5
Purpose: Gateway entry vector for NKX2-5
Depositing lab: Richard Harvey. Depositing organization: Victor Chang Cardiac Research Institute. Publication: NKX2-5 mutations causative for congenital heart disease retain functionality and are directed to hundreds of targets. Bouveret R, Waardenberg AJ, Schonrock N, Ramialison M, Doan T, de Jong D, Bondue A, Kaur G, Mohamed S, Fonoudi H, Chen CM, Wouters MA, Bhattacharya S, Plachta N, Dunwoodie SL, Chapman G, Blanpain C, Harvey RP. Elife. 2015 Jul 6;4. doi: 10.7554/eLife.06942. PubMed 26146939.
Backbone
  Vector backbone: pENTR 2B
  Backbone manufacturer: Invitrogen
  Backbone size w/o insert (bp): 2718
  Vector type: Entry Vector
Growth in bacteria
  Bacterial resistance: Kanamycin, 50 μg/mL
  Growth temperature: 37°C
  Growth strain: NEB Stable
  Copy number: High Copy
Gene/Insert
  Gene/Insert name: NKX2-5
  Species: M. musculus (mouse)
  Insert size (bp): 957
  Entrez Gene: Nkx2-5 (a.k.a. Csx, Nkx-2.5, Nkx2.5, tinman)
  Cloning method: Restriction Enzyme; 5′ cloning site BamHI (unknown if destroyed); 3′ cloning site NotI (unknown if destroyed)
Terms and licenses: Academic/Nonprofit Terms; Industry Terms: Not Available to Industry
Depositor comments: Insert contains Kozak sequence and no stop codon
How to cite: pENTR-2B-Nkx2-5 was a gift from Richard Harvey (Addgene plasmid # 98612 ; http://n2t.net/addgene:98612 ; RRID:Addgene_98612)
